Addgene plasmid #34798: pQTEV-PTD004
Depositing lab: Konrad Buessow. Depositing organization: Max Planck Institute for Molecular Genetics. Publication: Structural genomics of human proteins--target selection and generation of a public catalogue of expression clones. Bussow K, Scheich C, Sievert V, Harttig U, Schultz J, Simon B, Bork P, Lehrach H, Heinemann U. Microb Cell Fact. 2005 Jul 5;4:21. doi: 10.1186/1475-2859-4-21. PubMed 15998469.
Backbone
  Vector backbone: pQTEV
  Backbone size w/o insert (bp): 4700
  Vector type: Bacterial Expression
Growth in bacteria
  Bacterial resistance: Ampicillin, 100 μg/mL
  Growth temperature: 37°C
  Growth strain: Rosetta
  Copy number: Unknown
Gene/Insert
  Gene/Insert name: GTP-binding protein PTD004 (alt names: PTD004; DKFZp761C10121; PSFEp250H073)
  Species: H. sapiens (human)
  Insert size (bp): 1263
  GenBank ID: DQ000564
  Entrez Gene: OLA1 (a.k.a. PTD004, DOC45, GBP45, GTBP9, GTPBP9)
  Tag / fusion protein: His (N terminal on backbone); TEV (N terminal on backbone)
  Cloning method: Restriction Enzyme; 5′ cloning site BamHI (not destroyed); 3′ cloning site NotI (not destroyed)
  Sequencing primers: 5′ TGAGCGGATAACAATTTCACACAG; 3′ GGCAACCGAGCGTTCTGAAC
Terms and licenses: Academic/Nonprofit Terms; Industry Terms: Not Available to Industry
Depositor comments: The vector pQTEV is derived from Qiagen pQE-2 and contains an inactive chloramphenicol resistance gene sequence. The Rosetta bacterial strain contains an additional plasmid. The second plasmid, pRARE, provides rare tRNAs for overexpression of recombinant proteins. It has 4694 bp and is chloramphenicol resistence.
How to cite: pQTEV-PTD004 was a gift from Konrad Buessow (Addgene plasmid # 34798 ; http://n2t.net/addgene:34798 ; RRID:Addgene_34798)
