[The description below was written by a language model from this plasmid's Addgene catalogue record and pLannotate feature annotations shown in this document.]
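Description:
pQTEV-PTD004 is a bacterial expression plasmid for producing the human GTP-binding protein PTD004, now known as OLA1 (also GTPBP9), in E. coli. It is built on pQTEV, a roughly 4.7 kb derivative of the Qiagen vector pQE-2. It replicates from a ColE1/pMB1-type origin, with a pBR322 bom region and only a fragment of rop annotated, and is selected with ampicillin through the β-lactamase gene. The depositor lists the copy number as unknown. The full depositor sequence is 5,963 nt. A cat sequence with only a partial cat promoter lies downstream of the expression cassette, between the lambda t0 and rrnB T1 terminators. The depositor describes this chloramphenicol resistance sequence as inactive, so it does not serve as a marker.

The OLA1 coding sequence was cloned between BamHI and NotI sites, both of which are preserved. The insert is recorded as 1,263 bp, and the annotated OLA1 match spans about 1.2 kb of it. Transcription is driven by the phage T5 promoter, which is recognised by the host RNA polymerase and controlled by lac operators. The plasmid carries its own lacI gene under the lacIq promoter, which keeps expression repressed until IPTG is added. The backbone supplies an N-terminal 7xHis tag followed by a TEV protease cleavage site, so the protein can be purified by metal-affinity chromatography and the tag then removed.

The clone is supplied in the Rosetta strain, which also carries pRARE, a separate chloramphenicol-resistant plasmid providing rare tRNAs to aid overexpression of recombinant proteins. The construct comes from a structural genomics effort that generated a public catalogue of expression clones for human proteins.
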