Features (pLannotate 1.2.2; 18 found; start..end, strand, type, name):
     10..54      +  promoter       T5 promoter: bacteriophage T5 promoter for E. coli RNA polymerase, with embedded lac operator
     62..78      +  protein_bind   lac operator: The lac repressor binds to the lac operator to inhibit transcription in E. coli. This inhibition can be relieved by adding lactose or isopropyl-β-D-thiogalactopyranoside (IPTG). lac repressor encoded by lacI
    121..141     +  CDS            7xHis: 6xHis affinity tag
    165..185     +  CDS            capTEV™ (fragment): composite tag for in vivo biotinylation, TEV protease cleavage, and 6xHis tagging
    190..1374    +  CDS            OLA1: OLA1_HUMAN - Also known as GTPBP9. Experimental evidence at protein level: Swiss-Prot protein existence level 1. Hydrolyzes ATP, and can also hydrolyze GTP with lower efficiency. Has lower affinity for GTP. From Homo sapiens (Human).
   1420..1514    +  terminator     lambda t0 terminator: transcription terminator from phage lambda
   1529..1557    +  promoter       cat promoter (fragment): promoter of the E. coli cat gene encoding chloramphenicol acetyltransferase
   1558..2214    +  CDS            cat: CAT_ECOLX - Experimental evidence at protein level: Swiss-Prot protein existence level 1. This enzyme is an effector of chloramphenicol resistance in bacteria. From Escherichia coli. This protein is used as a marker in many commonly used cloning vectors, such as pACYC184.
   2282..2368    +  terminator     rrnB T1 terminator: Escherichia coli rrnB; transcription terminator T1 from the E. coli rrnB gene
   2391..2408    -  promoter       tet promoter (fragment): E. coli promoter for tetracycline efflux protein gene
   2427..2448    -  protein_bind   CAP binding site: CAP binding activates transcription in the presence of cAMP. E. coli catabolite activator protein
   2461..3543    -  CDS            lacI: lac repressor; lacI; The lac repressor binds to the lac operator to inhibit transcription in E. coli. This inhibition can be relieved by adding lactose or isopropyl-β-D-thiogalactopyranoside (IPTG).
   3544..3621    -  promoter       lacIq promoter: lacI (mutant); In the lacIq allele, a single base change in the promoter boosts expression of the lacI gene about 10-fold.
   3670..3711    +  CDS            rop (fragment): Rop protein, which maintains plasmids at low copy number; rop
   3813..3953    +  misc_feature   bom: basis of mobility region from pBR322
   4139..4727    -  rep_origin     ori: high-copy-number ColE1/pMB1/pBR322/pUC origin of replication
   4898..5758    -  CDS            AmpR: β-lactamase; bla; confers resistance to ampicillin, carbenicillin, and related antibiotics
   5759..5863    -  promoter       AmpR promoter: bla
>Addgene plasmid #34798 | pQTEV-PTD004 | depositor full sequence | sequence record 41842 | Author sequence
CTCGAGAAATCATAAAAAATTTATTTGCTTTGTGAGCGGATAACAATTATAATAGATTCAATTGTGAGCG
GATAACAATTTCACACAGAATTCATTAAAGAGGAGAAATTAACTATGAAACATCACCATCACCATCACCA
TAGCGATTACGACATCCCCACTACTGAGAATCTTTATTTTCAGGGATCCCCCCCTAAAAAGGGAGGTGAT
GGAATTAAACCACCCCCAATCATTGGAAGATTTGGAACCTCACTGAAAATTGGTATTGTTGGATTGCCAA
ATGTTGGGAAATCTACTTTCTTCAATGTGTTAACCAATAGTCAGGCTTCAGCAGAAAACTTCCCGTTCTG
CACTATTGATCCTAATGAGAGCAGAGTACCTGTGCCAGATGAAAGGTTTGACTTTCTTTGTCAATACCAC
AAACCAGCAAGCAAAATTCCTGCCTTTCTAAATGTGGTGGATATTGCTGGCCTTGTGAAAGGAGCTCACA
ATGGGCAGGGCCTGGGGAATGCTTTTTTATCTCATATTAGTGCCTGTGATGGCATCTTTCATCTAACACG
TGCTTTTGAAGATGATGATATCACGCACGTTGAAGGAAGTGTAGATCCTATTCGAGATATAGAAATAATA
CATGAAGAGCTTCAGCTTAAAGATGAGGAAATGATTGGGCCCATTATAGATAAACTAGAAAAGGTGGCTG
TGAGAGGAGGAGATAAAAAACTAAAACCTGAATATGATATAATGTGCAAAGTAAAATCCTGGGTTATAGA
TCAAAAGAAACCTGTTCGCTTCTATCATGATTGGAATGACAAAGAGATTGAAGTGTTGAATAAACACTTA
TTTTTGACTTCAAAACCAATGGTCTACTTGGTTAATCTTTCTGAAAAAGACTACATTAGAAAGAAAAACA
AATGGTTGATAAAAATTAAAGAGTGGGTGGACAAGTGTGACCCAGGTGCTTTGGTCATTCCTTTTAGTGG
GGCCTTGGAACTCAAGTTGCAAGAATTGAGTGCTGAGGAGAGACAGAAGTATCTGGAAGCGAACATGACA
CAAAGTGCTTTGCCAAAGATCATTAAGGCTGGGTTTGCAGCACTCCAACTAGAATACTTTTTCACTGCAG
GCCCAGATGAAGTGCGTGCATGGACCATCAGGAAAGGGACTAAGGCTCCTCAGGCTGCAGGAAAGATTCA
CACAGATTTTGAAAAGGGATTCATTATGGCTGAAGTAATGAAATACGAAGATTTTAAAGAGGAAGGTTCT
GAAAATGCAGTCAAGGCTGCTGGAAAGTACAGACAACAAGGCAGAAATTATATTGTTGAAGATGGAGATA
TTATCTTCTTCAAATTTAACACACCTCAACAACCGAAGAAGAAATGAGCGGCCGCTCGACCTGCAGCCAA
GCTTAATTAGCTGAGCTTGGACTCCTGTTGATAGATCCAGTAATGACCTCAGAACTCCATCTGGATTTGT
TCAGAACGCTCGGTTGCCGCCGGGCGTTTTTTATTGGTGAGAATCCAAGCTAGCTTGGCGAGATTTTCAG
GAGCTAAGGAAGCTAAAATGGAGAAAAAAATCACTGGATATACCACCGTTGATATATCCCAATGGCATCG
TAAAGAACATTTTGAGGCATTTCAGTCAGTTGCTCAATGTACCTATAACCAGACCGTTCAGCTGGATATT
ACGGCCTTTTTAAAGACCGTAAAGAAAAATAAGCACAAGTTTTATCCGGCCTTTATTCACATTCTTGCCC
GCCTGATGAATGCTCATCCGGAATTTCGTATGGCAATGAAAGACGGTGAGCTGGTGATATGGGATAGTGT
TCACCCTTGTTACACCGTTTTCCATGAGCAAACTGAAACGTTTTCATCGCTCTGGAGTGAATACCACGAC
GATTTCCGGCAGTTTCTACACATATATTCGCAAGATGTGGCGTGTTACGGTGAAAACCTGGCCTATTTCC
CTAAAGGGTTTATTGAGAATATGTTTTTCGTCTCAGCCAATCCCTGGGTGAGTTTCACCAGTTTTGATTT
AAACGTGGCCAATATGGACAACTTCTTCGCCCCCGTTTTCACCATGGGCAAATATTATACGCAAGGCGAC
AAGGTGCTGATGCCGCTGGCGATTCAGGTTCATCATGCCGTTTGTGATGGCTTCCATGTCGGCAGAATGC
TTAATGAATTACAACAGTACTGCGATGAGTGGCAGGGCGGGGCGTAATTTTTTTAAGGCAGTTATTGGTG
CCCTTAAACGCCTGGGGTAATGACTCTCTAGCTTGAGGCATCAAATAAAACGAAAGGCTCAGTCGAAAGA
CTGGGCCTTTCGTTTTATCTGTTGTTTGTCGGTGAACGCTCTCCTGAGTAGGACAAATCCGCCCTCTAGA
TTACGTGCAGTCGATGATAAGCTGTCAAACATGAGAATTGTGCCTAATGAGTGAGCTAACTTACATTAAT
TGCGTTGCGCTCACTGCCCGCTTTCCAGTCGGGAAACCTGTCGTGCCAGCTGCATTAATGAATCGGCCAA
CGCGCGGGGAGAGGCGGTTTGCGTATTGGGCGCCAGGGTGGTTTTTCTTTTCACCAGTGAGACGGGCAAC
AGCTGATTGCCCTTCACCGCCTGGCCCTGAGAGAGTTGCAGCAAGCGGTCCACGCTGGTTTGCCCCAGCA
GGCGAAAATCCTGTTTGATGGTGGTTAACGGCGGGATATAACATGAGCTGTCTTCGGTATCGTCGTATCC
CACTACCGAGATATCCGCACCAACGCGCAGCCCGGACTCGGTAATGGCGCGCATTGCGCCCAGCGCCATC
TGATCGTTGGCAACCAGCATCGCAGTGGGAACGATGCCCTCATTCAGCATTTGCATGGTTTGTTGAAAAC
CGGACATGGCACTCCAGTCGCCTTCCCGTTCCGCTATCGGCTGAATTTGATTGCGAGTGAGATATTTATG
CCAGCCAGCCAGACGCAGACGCGCCGAGACAGAACTTAATGGGCCCGCTAACAGCGCGATTTGCTGGTGA
CCCAATGCGACCAGATGCTCCACGCCCAGTCGCGTACCGTCTTCATGGGAGAAAATAATACTGTTGATGG
GTGTCTGGTCAGAGACATCAAGAAATAACGCCGGAACATTAGTGCAGGCAGCTTCCACAGCAATGGCATC
CTGGTCATCCAGCGGATAGTTAATGATCAGCCCACTGACGCGTTGCGCGAGAAGATTGTGCACCGCCGCT
TTACAGGCTTCGACGCCGCTTCGTTCTACCATCGACACCACCACGCTGGCACCCAGTTGATCGGCGCGAG
ATTTAATCGCCGCGACAATTTGCGACGGCGCGTGCAGGGCCAGACTGGAGGTGGCAACGCCAATCAGCAA
CGACTGTTTGCCCGCCAGTTGTTGTGCCACGCGGTTGGGAATGTAATTCAGCTCCGCCATCGCCGCTTCC
ACTTTTTCCCGCGTTTTCGCAGAAACGTGGCTGGCCTGGTTCACCACGCGGGAAACGGTCTGATAAGAGA
CACCGGCATACTCTGCGACATCGTATAACGTTACTGGTTTCACATTCACCACCCTGAATTGACTCTCTTC
CGGGCGCTATCATGCCATACCGCGAAAGGTTTTGCACCATTCGATGGTGTCGGAATTTCGGGCAGCGTTG
GGTCCTGGCCACGGGTGCGCATGATCTAGAGCTGCCTCGCGCGTTTCGGTGATGACGGTGAAAACCTCTG
ACACATGCAGCTCCCGGAGACGGTCACAGCTTGTCTGTAAGCGGATGCCGGGAGCAGACAAGCCCGTCAG
GGCGCGTCAGCGGGTGTTGGCGGGTGTCGGGGCGCAGCCATGACCCAGTCACGTAGCGATAGCGGAGTGT
ATACTGGCTTAACTATGCGGCATCAGAGCAGATTGTACTGAGAGTGCACCACATGCGGTGTGAAATACCG
CACAGATGCGTAAGGAGAAAATACCGCATCAGGCGCTCTTCCGCTTCCTCGCTCACTGACTCGCTGCGCT
CGGTCGTTCGGCTGCGGCGAGCGGTATCAGCTCACTCAAAGGCGGTAATACGGTTATCCACAGAATCAGG
GGATAACGCAGGAAAGAACATGTGAGCAAAAGGCCAGCAAAAGGCCAGGAACCGTAAAAAGGCCGCGTTG
CTGGCGTTTTTCCATAGGCTCCGCCCCCCTGACGAGCATCACAAAAATCGACGCTCAAGTCAGAGGTGGC
GAAACCCGACAGGACTATAAAGATACCAGGCGTTTCCCCCTGGAAGCTCCCTCGTGCGCTCTCCTGTTCC
GACCCTGCCGCTTACCGGATACCTGTCCGCCTTTCTCCCTTCGGGAAGCGTGGCGCTTTCTCATAGCTCA
CGCTGTAGGTATCTCAGTTCGGTGTAGGTCGTTCGCTCCAAGCTGGGCTGTGTGCACGAACCCCCCGTTC
AGCCCGACCGCTGCGCCTTATCCGGTAACTATCGTCTTGAGTCCAACCCGGTAAGACACGACTTATCGCC
ACTGGCAGCAGCCACTGGTAACAGGATTAGCAGAGCGAGGTATGTAGGCGGTGCTACAGAGTTCTTGAAG
TGGTGGCCTAACTACGGCTACACTAGAAGGACAGTATTTGGTATCTGCGCTCTGCTGAAGCCAGTTACCT
TCGGAAAAAGAGTTGGTAGCTCTTGATCCGGCAAACAAACCACCGCTGGTAGCGGTGGTTTTTTTGTTTG
CAAGCAGCAGATTACGCGCAGAAAAAAAGGATCTCAAGAAGATCCTTTGATCTTTTCTACGGGGTCTGAC
GCTCAGTGGAACGAAAACTCACGTTAAGGGATTTTGGTCATGAGATTATCAAAAAGGATCTTCACCTAGA
TCCTTTTAAATTAAAAATGAAGTTTTAAATCAATCTAAAGTATATATGAGTAAACTTGGTCTGACAGTTA
CCAATGCTTAATCAGTGAGGCACCTATCTCAGCGATCTGTCTATTTCGTTCATCCATAGTTGCCTGACTC
CCCGTCGTGTAGATAACTACGATACGGGAGGGCTTACCATCTGGCCCCAGTGCTGCAATGATACCGCGAG
ACCCACGCTCACCGGCTCCAGATTTATCAGCAATAAACCAGCCAGCCGGAAGGGCCGAGCGCAGAAGTGG
TCCTGCAACTTTATCCGCCTCCATCCAGTCTATTAATTGTTGCCGGGAAGCTAGAGTAAGTAGTTCGCCA
GTTAATAGTTTGCGCAACGTTGTTGCCATTGCTACAGGCATCGTGGTGTCACGCTCGTCGTTTGGTATGG
CTTCATTCAGCTCCGGTTCCCAACGATCAAGGCGAGTTACATGATCCCCCATGTTGTGCAAAAAAGCGGT
TAGCTCCTTCGGTCCTCCGATCGTTGTCAGAAGTAAGTTGGCCGCAGTGTTATCACTCATGGTTATGGCA
GCACTGCATAATTCTCTTACTGTCATGCCATCCGTAAGATGCTTTTCTGTGACTGGTGAGTACTCAACCA
AGTCATTCTGAGAATAGTGTATGCGGCGACCGAGTTGCTCTTGCCCGGCGTCAATACGGGATAATACCGC
GCCACATAGCAGAACTTTAAAAGTGCTCATCATTGGAAAACGTTCTTCGGGGCGAAAACTCTCAAGGATC
TTACCGCTGTTGAGATCCAGTTCGATGTAACCCACTCGTGCACCCAACTGATCTTCAGCATCTTTTACTT
TCACCAGCGTTTCTGGGTGAGCAAAAACAGGAAGGCAAAATGCCGCAAAAAAGGGAATAAGGGCGACACG
GAAATGTTGAATACTCATACTCTTCCTTTTTCAATATTATTGAAGCATTTATCAGGGTTATTGTCTCATG
AGCGGATACATATTTGAATGTATTTAGAAAAATAAACAAATAGGGGTTCCGCGCACATTTCCCCGAAAAG
TGCCACCTGACGTCTAAGAAACCATTATTATCATGACATTAACCTATAAAAATAGGCGTATCACGAGGCC
CTTTCGTCTTCAC
