>Addgene plasmid #34798 | pQTEV-PTD004 | addgene partial sequence | sequence record 60967 | pQE-Fwd 5'-CCCGAAAAGTGCCACCTG-3'
AAATAGGCGTATCACGAGGCCCTTTCGTCTTCACCTCGAGAAATCATAAAAAATTTATTTGCTTTGTGAG
CGGATAACAATTATAATAGATTCAATTGTGAGCGGATAACAATTTCACACAGAATTCATTAAAGAGGAGA
AATTAACTATGAAACATCACCATCACCATCACCATAGCGATTACGACATCCCCACTACTGAGAATCTTTA
TTTTCAGGGATCCCCCCCTAAAAAGGGAGGTGATGGAATTAAACCACCCCCAATCATTGGAAGATTTGGA
ACCTCACTGAAAATTGGTATTGTTGGATTGCCAAATGTTGGGAAATCTACTTTCTTCAATGTGTTAACCA
ATAGTCAGGCTTCAGCAGAAAACTTCCCGTTCTGCACTATTGATCCTAATGAGAGCAGAGTACCTGTGCC
AGATGAAAGGTTTGACTTTCTTTGTCAATACCACAAACCAGCAAGCAAAATTCCTGCCTTTCTAAATGTG
GTGGATATTGCTGGCCTTGTGAAAGGAGCTCACAATGGGCAGGGCCTGGGGAATGCTTTTTTATCTCATA
TTAGTGCCTGTGATGGCATCTTTCATCTAACACGTGCTTTTGAAGATGATGATATCACGCACGTTGAAGG
AAGTGTAGATCCTATTCGAGATATAGAAATAATACATGAAGAGCTTCAGCTTAAAGATGAGGAAATGATT
GGGCCCATTATAGATAAACTAGAAAAGGTGGCTGTGAGAGGAGGAGATAAAAAACTAAAACCTGAATATG
ATATAATGTGCAAAGTAAAATCCTGGGTTATAGATCAAAAGAAACCTGTTCGCTTCTATCATGATTGGAA
TGACAAAGAGATTGAAGTGTTGAATAAACACTTATT
